Addgene plasmid #212992: pαH-S-GSAS/XBB.1.16
Purpose: Mammalian cell expression of SARS-CoV-2 Spike protein of Omicron.XBB.1.16
Depositing lab: Priyamvada Acharya. Depositing organization: Duke University. Publication: SARS-CoV-2 Omicron XBB lineage spike structures, conformations, antigenicity, and receptor recognition. Zhang QE, Lindenberger J, Parsons R, Thakur B, Parks R, Park CS, Huang X, Sammour S, Janowska K, Spence TN, Edwards RJ, Martin M, Williams WB, Gobeil S, Montefiori DC, Korber B, Saunders KO, Haynes BF, Haynes BF, Henderson R, Acharya P. bioRxiv [Preprint]. 2024 Mar 12:2024.02.12.580004. doi: 10.1101/2024.02.12.580004. PubMed 38405707.
Backbone
  Vector backbone: pαH
  Backbone size w/o insert (bp): 4746
  Total vector size (bp): 8358
  Vector type: Mammalian Expression
Growth in bacteria
  Bacterial resistance: Ampicillin, 100 μg/mL
  Growth temperature: 37°C
  Growth strain: DH5alpha
  Copy number: High Copy
Gene/Insert
  Gene/Insert name: pαH-S-GSAS/XBB.1.16 (alt name: SARS-CoV 2-Omicron.XBB.1.16)
  Mutation: (T19I,Del24/26,A27S,V83A,G142D,Del144,H146Q, E180V, Q183E, V213E,G252V,G339H,R346T,L368I,S371F,S373P,S375F,T376A,D405N,R408S,K417N,N440K, V445P,G446S,F456L,N460K,S477N,K478R,E484A,F486P,F490S,Q498R,N501Y,Y505H,H655Y,N679K,P681H,N764K,D796Y,Q954H,N969K
  Entrez Gene: S (a.k.a. GU280_gp02, spike glycoprotein)
  Promoter: CMV
  Tag / fusion protein: HRV 3C cleavage site (before tags) C terminal on backbone 8X His tag C and 2X Strep-Tag II C terminal on backbone (C terminal on backbone)
  Cloning method: Unknown
  Sequencing primers: 5′ cctctgctaaccatgttcatgc
Terms and licenses: Academic/Nonprofit Terms; Industry Terms: Not Available to Industry
Depositor comments: A portion of this plasmid was derived from a plasmid made by Jason McLellan;
How to cite: pαH-S-GSAS/XBB.1.16 was a gift from Priyamvada Acharya (Addgene plasmid # 212992 ; http://n2t.net/addgene:212992 ; RRID:Addgene_212992)
