[The description below was written by a language model from this plasmid's Addgene catalogue record and pLannotate feature annotations shown in this document.]
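Description:
pαH-S-GSAS/XBB.1.16 is a mammalian expression plasmid of about 8.4 kb, built on the pαH backbone, for producing the SARS-CoV-2 spike glycoprotein of the Omicron XBB.1.16 sublineage. It is propagated in E. coli as a high-copy plasmid through a ColE1/pUC-type origin and selected with ampicillin via the β-lactamase gene and its own promoter. Residual lac promoter, operator, CAP site and a lacI fragment are cloning-vector remnants with no evident role in expression.

The catalogue lists the promoter as CMV. The annotated sequence shows more specifically a CAG-style arrangement: the CMV immediate-early enhancer joined to the chicken β-actin promoter and a chimeric β-actin/β-globin intron, which together give strong transcription in transfected mammalian cells. The short globin "CDS" fragments flagged on either side of the insert most likely reflect the globin-derived intron and 3′ sequences of this cassette rather than translated parts, and transcripts end at a rabbit β-globin polyadenylation signal. The roughly 3.6 kb spike reading frame carries the extensive set of XBB.1.16 substitutions and deletions listed in the record, spanning the N-terminal domain, receptor-binding domain and S2. The "GSAS" in the name is conventionally a substitution that inactivates the furin cleavage site, although the record does not spell this out. Downstream, the backbone supplies an HRV 3C protease site followed by an 8×His tag and a double Strep-Tag II. Only one Strep-Tag II copy was picked up by the automated annotation. These tags allow affinity purification and subsequent tag removal. The associated work concerns the structures, conformations, antigenicity and receptor recognition of XBB-lineage spikes. Part of the plasmid derives from an earlier spike construct made by another laboratory.
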