Features (pLannotate 1.2.2; 15 found; start..end, strand, type, name):
      4..383     +  enhancer       CMV enhancer: human cytomegalovirus immediate early enhancer
    385..661     +  promoter       chicken β-actin promoter: No description available
    662..1678    +  intron         chimeric intron: chimera between introns from chicken β-actin and rabbit β-globin
   1676..1753    +  CDS            HBBC_AMMLE (fragment): Experimental evidence at protein level: Swiss-Prot protein existence level 1. Involved in oxygen transport from the lung to the various peripheral tissues. From Ammotragus lervia (Barbary sheep) (Antilope lervia).
   1766..5377    +  CDS            S (fragment): SPIKE_SARS2 - Experimental evidence at protein level: Swiss-Prot protein existence level 1. [Spike glycoprotein]: May down-regulate host tetherin (BST2) by lysosomal degradation, thereby counteracting its antiviral activity. From Severe acute respiratory syndrome coronavirus 2 (2019-nCoV) (SARS-CoV-2).
   5594..5617    +  CDS            Strep-Tag II: peptide that binds Strep-Tactin®, an engineered form of streptavidin
   5639..5713    +  CDS            HBB (fragment): HBB_PONPY - Experimental evidence at transcript level: Swiss-Prot protein existence level 2. Involved in oxygen transport from the lung to the various peripheral tissues. From Pongo pygmaeus (Bornean orangutan).
   5784..5839    +  polyA_signal   β-globin poly(A) signal: rabbit β-globin polyadenylation signal (Gil and Proudfoot, 1987)
   6224..6240    -  protein_bind   lac operator: The lac repressor binds to the lac operator to inhibit transcription in E. coli. This inhibition can be relieved by adding lactose or isopropyl-β-D-thiogalactopyranoside (IPTG). lac repressor encoded by lacI
   6248..6278    -  promoter       lac promoter: promoter for the E. coli lac operon
   6293..6314    -  protein_bind   CAP binding site: CAP binding activates transcription in the presence of cAMP. E. coli catabolite activator protein
   6330..6431    -  CDS            lacI (fragment): LACI_ECOLI - Experimental evidence at protein level: Swiss-Prot protein existence level 1. Repressor of the lactose operon. Binds allolactose as an inducer. From Escherichia coli (strain K12).
   6614..7202    -  rep_origin     ori: high-copy-number ColE1/pMB1/pBR322/pUC origin of replication
   7373..8233    -  CDS            AmpR: β-lactamase; bla; confers resistance to ampicillin, carbenicillin, and related antibiotics
   8234..8338    -  promoter       AmpR promoter: bla
>Addgene plasmid #212992 | pαH-S-GSAS/XBB.1.16 | addgene full sequence | sequence record 422360 | Addgene NGS Result
GTCGACATTGATTATTGACTAGTTATTAATAGTAATCAATTACGGGGTCATTAGTTCATAGCCCATATAT
GGAGTTCCGCGTTACATAACTTACGGTAAATGGCCCGCCTGGCTGACCGCCCAACGACCCCCGCCCATTG
ACGTCAATAATGACGTATGTTCCCATAGTAACGCCAATAGGGACTTTCCATTGACGTCAATGGGTGGAGT
ATTTACGGTAAACTGCCCACTTGGCAGTACATCAAGTGTATCATATGCCAAGTACGCCCCCTATTGACGT
CAATGACGGTAAATGGCCCGCCTGGCATTATGCCCAGTACATGACCTTATGGGACTTTCCTACTTGGCAG
TACATCTACGTATTAGTCATCGCTATTACCATGGTCGAGGTGAGCCCCACGTTCTGCTTCACTCTCCCCA
TCTCCCCCCCCTCCCCACCCCCAATTTTGTATTTATTTATTTTTTAATTATTTTGTGCAGCGATGGGGGC
GGGGGGGGGGGGGGGCGCGCGCCAGGCGGGGCGGGGCGGGGCGAGGGGCGGGGCGGGGCGAGGCGGAGAG
GTGCGGCGGCAGCCAATCAGAGCGGCGCGCTCCGAAAGTTTCCTTTTATGGCGAGGCGGCGGCGGCGGCG
GCCCTATAAAAAGCGAAGCGCGCGGCGGGCGGGAGTCGCTGCGCGCTGCCTTCGCCCCGTGCCCCGCTCC
GCCGCCGCCTCGCGCCGCCCGCCCCGGCTCTGACTGACCGCGTTACTCCCACAGGTGAGCGGGCGGGACG
GCCCTTCTCCTCCGGGCTGTAATTAGCGCTTGGTTTAATGACGGCTTGTTTCTTTTCTGTGGCTGCGTGA
AAGCCTTGAGGGGCTCCGGGAGGGCCCTTTGTGCGGGGGGAGCGGCTCGGGGGGTGCGTGCGTGTGTGTG
TGCGTGGGGAGCGCCGCGTGCGGCTCCGCGCTGCCCGGCGGCTGTGAGCGCTGCGGGCGCGGCGCGGGGC
TTTGTGCGCTCCGCAGTGTGCGCGAGGGGAGCGCGGCCGGGGGCGGTGCCCCGCGGTGCGGGGGGGGCTG
CGAGGGGAACAAAGGCTGCGTGCGGGGTGTGTGCGTGGGGGGGTGAGCAGGGGGTGTGGGCGCGTCGGTC
GGGCTGCAACCCCCCCTGCACCCCCCTCCCCGAGTTGCTGAGCACGGCCCGGCTTCGGGTGCGGGGCTCC
GTACGGGGCGTGGCGCGGGGCTCGCCGTGCCGGGCGGGGGGTGGCGGCAGGTGGGGGTGCCGGGCGGGGC
GGGGCCGCCTCGGGCCGGGGAGGGCTCGGGGGAGGGGCGCGGCGGCCCCCGGAGCGCCGGCGGCTGTCGA
GGCGCGGCGAGCCGCAGCCATTGCCTTTTATGGTAATCGTGCGAGAGGGCGCAGGGACTTCCTTTGTCCC
AAATCTGTGCGGAGCCGAAATCTGGGAGGCGCCGCCGCACCCCCTCTAGCGGGCGCGGGGCGAAGCGGTG
CGGCGCCGGCAGGAAGGAAATGGGCGGGGAGGGCCTTCGTGCGTCGCCGCGCCGCCGTCCCCTTCTCCCT
CTCCAGCCTCGGGGCTGTCCGCGGGGGGACGGCTGCCTTCGGGGGGGACGGGGCAGGGCGGGGTTCGGCT
TCTGGCGTGTGACCGGCGGCTCTAGCGCCTCTGCTAACCATGTTCATGCCTTCTTCTTTTTCCTACAGCT
CCTGGGCAACGTGCTGGTTGTTGTGCTGTCTCATCATTTTGGCAAAGAATTGCGGCCGTCTCAGGCCGAG
TTCGGTACCGCCACCATGTTCGTGTTCCTGGTGCTCCTGCCTCTGGTGAGCAGCCAGTGCGTGAACCTGA
TCACCCGAACCCAGTCCTACACCAACAGCTTTACACGGGGCGTGTACTACCCTGACAAGGTGTTCAGATC
TAGCGTCCTGCACAGCACTCAGGACCTCTTCCTGCCGTTCTTCAGCAACGTGACATGGTTCCACGCCATC
CACGTGAGCGGCACAAACGGAACCAAGCGGTTTGATAACCCCGCCCTGCCATTCAATGATGGAGTTTACT
TCGCCAGTACCGAGAAGAGTAACATCATCCGGGGCTGGATCTTCGGCACCACCCTGGATAGCAAAACACA
GAGCCTCCTGATCGTGAACAATGCCACGAACGTCGTGATCAAGGTGTGCGAGTTCCAGTTTTGCAATGAT
CCTTTCCTGGACGTGTACCAGAAGAACAACAAGAGCTGGATGGAAAGCGAGTTCAGAGTCTACAGCAGCG
CCAACAACTGCACATTCGAGTACGTCTCTCAGCCTTTTCTGATGGACCTTGTGGGGAAAGAAGGCAACTT
CAAGAACCTGAGAGAATTCGTGTTCAAGAACATCGACGGCTACTTCAAAATCTACTCCAAGCACACACCC
ATCAACCTGGAGCGGGACCTCCCTCAGGGCTTCAGCGCCCTGGAACCCCTGGTCGACCTGCCCATAGGCA
TCAACATAACGCGGTTCCAAACCCTGCTGGCCCTGCATAGATCCTACCTGACTCCTGTGGACAGCAGCAG
CGGATGGACCGCCGGAGCTGCAGCCTACTATGTGGGCTACCTGCAACCTAGAACCTTCCTGCTGAAGTAC
AACGAGAACGGCACAATCACAGACGCCGTCGACTGCGCCCTGGACCCTCTCTCTGAGACAAAGTGCACCC
TGAAGTCCTTCACCGTGGAAAAGGGCATCTACCAGACCAGCAACTTCCGGGTGCAGCCTACAGAGAGCAT
CGTGCGATTTCCAAACATTACCAACCTCTGCCCCTTCCACGAGGTGTTTAACGCCACAACATTTGCCTCC
GTTTACGCCTGGAATAGAAAGAGAATCAGCAATTGTGTGGCCGACTACTCCGTGATCTATAACTTCGCCC
CTTTCTTCGCCTTCAAGTGCTACGGCGTTTCCCCAACAAAGCTGAATGACCTGTGCTTCACCAACGTGTA
CGCCGACTCCTTCGTAATTAGAGGCAATGAGGTGTCCCAGATCGCACCAGGCCAGACCGGTAACATCGCT
GACTACAACTATAAGCTGCCTGATGATTTTACAGGCTGCGTGATCGCCTGGAACTCCAACAAGCTGGATA
GCAAGCCTAGCGGCAACTACAACTACCTGTACCGGCTGTTTCGCAAGTCTAAGCTGAAACCTTTCGAGAG
AGACATCTCCACAGAGATCTACCAGGCCGGTAACAGGCCTTGTAACGGGGTGGCCGGCCCCAACTGTTAC
TCCCCTCTGCAAAGCTACGGCTTCCGGCCTACCTATGGAGTCGGCCACCAGCCATACCGGGTGGTCGTGC
TGTCCTTCGAGTTACTCCACGCCCCCGCCACCGTCTGCGGTCCTAAGAAGTCCACCAATCTGGTTAAGAA
CAAATGCGTGAACTTCAACTTCAACGGCCTGACCGGGACCGGCGTGCTGACCGAAAGCAACAAAAAGTTC
CTCCCCTTCCAGCAGTTCGGCCGTGATATCGCTGACACCACAGATGCCGTCAGAGATCCACAGACCCTGG
AAATCCTGGATATTACACCCTGCTCCTTCGGAGGAGTTTCTGTGATCACCCCCGGGACCAATACCAGCAA
CCAGGTGGCTGTGCTGTACCAAGGTGTTAACTGCACCGAGGTTCCTGTGGCCATCCACGCCGATCAGCTG
ACACCTACTTGGAGAGTGTACTCCACTGGCTCCAATGTGTTCCAGACCAGGGCCGGATGTCTGATCGGCG
CCGAGTACGTGAATAACAGTTACGAGTGCGACATCCCTATCGGCGCCGGCATCTGTGCCAGCTACCAGAC
CCAGACAAAGAGCCATGGGTCTGCTTCCTCTGTAGCTAGCCAGAGCATCATCGCCTACACCATGAGCCTG
GGCGCAGAGAACAGCGTGGCCTATTCCAACAACTCTATCGCCATTCCCACCAACTTTACAATTAGCGTCA
CAACAGAGATCCTGCCCGTGAGCATGACCAAGACCAGCGTGGACTGTACAATGTACATCTGTGGCGACAG
CACTGAATGCAGCAACCTGCTGCTGCAATACGGCTCCTTTTGCACCCAACTGAAGCGGGCGCTGACCGGA
ATCGCCGTGGAACAGGACAAAAATACCCAGGAGGTGTTCGCCCAAGTGAAGCAGATCTACAAGACCCCAC
CTATCAAGTACTTCGGCGGCTTTAACTTTAGCCAGATTCTCCCTGATCCTTCTAAGCCTAGCAAGCGGAG
CTTTATCGAGGATCTGCTGTTCAACAAGGTCACCCTGGCCGATGCCGGCTTTATCAAACAGTATGGCGAT
TGTCTGGGCGACATAGCCGCCAGAGATCTGATCTGCGCCCAGAAATTCAACGGCCTGACAGTTCTCCCAC
CTCTGCTGACCGACGAGATGATCGCTCAGTACACCTCTGCCCTGCTGGCTGGCACCATCACATCTGGGTG
GACATTTGGCGCCGGCGCCGCCCTGCAGATCCCCTTTGCCATGCAGATGGCCTATAGATTCAACGGAATC
GGCGTGACCCAGAACGTGCTGTATGAAAACCAGAAGCTGATCGCTAACCAGTTCAATTCTGCCATCGGCA
AGATCCAGGACTCCCTCTCCTCTACCGCCAGCGCCCTGGGCAAACTGCAGGACGTGGTGAATCACAACGC
CCAAGCCCTGAACACCCTGGTGAAGCAGCTCAGCAGCAAGTTTGGCGCCATCAGCTCTGTGCTGAACGAT
ATCCTGTCTAGACTGGACAAGGTGGAAGCCGAAGTCCAGATCGATAGACTGATCACAGGCAGACTGCAGT
CCCTGCAAACCTACGTGACCCAACAGCTGATCAGGGCCGCTGAAATAAGAGCCAGCGCCAATCTCGCCGC
TACCAAGATGTCCGAGTGTGTGCTGGGACAGTCTAAACGCGTTGACTTCTGCGGCAAAGGCTATCACCTG
ATGAGCTTCCCCCAGAGCGCGCCGCACGGCGTGGTGTTCCTGCATGTGACATACGTGCCTGCCCAAGAGA
AGAATTTCACAACCGCCCCTGCCATCTGCCACGACGGCAAGGCCCACTTCCCAAGAGAGGGCGTTTTCGT
TTCCAATGGCACACACTGGTTCGTGACACAAAGAAACTTCTACGAACCCCAGATTATCACCACCGACAAC
ACCTTCGTGAGTGGCAATTGTGACGTGGTCATCGGAATCGTGAACAACACAGTGTACGACCCTCTGCAAC
CTGAGCTGGACTCTTTTAAGGAAGAGCTGGACAAGTACTTTAAAAACCACACCAGCCCCGATGTGGACCT
GGGCGACATCAGTGGCATTAACGCCAGCGTGGTGAACATCCAAAAGGAAATCGACAGACTGAACGAGGTG
GCCAAGAACCTGAACGAGTCCCTGATCGACCTGCAGGAGCTCGGCAAATACGAGCAGGGATCCGGATACA
TCCCCGAGGCCCCCAGAGATGGCCAGGCCTACGTGCGGAAGGACGGCGAGTGGGTACTGCTGAGCACATT
CCTGGGCAGATCCCTGGAGGTGCTGTTCCAGGGCCCAGGCCATCACCACCATCACCACCATCATAGCGCC
TGGTCCCACCCCCAGTTCGAGAAGGGCGGCGGTAGTGGAGGGGGCGGATCTGGCGGCTCAGCTTGGAGCC
ACCCCCAGTTCGAAAAGTGATAATGACTCGAGCGATAATTCACTCCTCAGGTGCAGGCTGCCTATCAGAA
GGTGGTGGCTGGTGTGGCCAATGCCCTGGCTCACAAATACCACTGAGATCTTTTTCCCTCTGCCAAAAAT
TATGGGGACATCATGAAGCCCCTTGAGCATCTGACTTCTGGCTAATAAAGGAAATTTATTTTCATTGCAA
TAGTGTGTTGGAATTTTTTGTGTCTCTCACTCGGAAGGACATATGGGAGGGCAAATCATTTAAAACATCA
GAATGAGTATTTGGTTTAGAGTTTGGCAACATATGCCCATATGCTGGCTGCCATGAACAAAGGTTGGCTA
TAAAGAGGTCATCAGTATATGAAACAGCCCCCTGCTGTCCATTCCTTATTCCATAGAAAAGCCTTGACTT
GAGGTTAGATTTTTTTTATATTTTGTTTTGTGTTATTTTTTTCTTTAACATCCCTAAAATTTTCCTTACA
TGTTTTACTAGCCAGATTTTTCCTCCTCTCCTGACTACTCCCAGTCATAGCTGTCCCTCTTCTCTTATGG
AGATCCCTCGACCTGCAGCCCAAGCTTGGCGTAATCATGGTCATAGCTGTTTCCTGTGTGAAATTGTTAT
CCGCTCACAATTCCACACAACATACGAGCCGGAAGCATAAAGTGTAAAGCCTGGGGTGCCTAATGAGTGA
GCTAACTCACATTAATTGCGTTGCGCTCACTGCCCGCTTTCCAGTCGGGAAACCTGTCGTGCCAGCGGAT
CGATCCGCTGCATTAATGAATCGGCCAACGCGCGGGGAGAGGCGGTTTGCGTATTGGGCGCTCTTCCGCT
TCCTCGCTCACTGACTCGCTGCGCTCGGTCGTTCGGCTGCGGCGAGCGGTATCAGCTCACTCAAAGGCGG
TAATACGGTTATCCACAGAATCAGGGGATAACGCAGGAAAGAACATGTGAGCAAAAGGCCAGCAAAAGGC
CAGGAACCGTAAAAAGGCCGCGTTGCTGGCGTTTTTCCATAGGCTCCGCCCCCCTGACGAGCATCACAAA
AATCGACGCTCAAGTCAGAGGTGGCGAAACCCGACAGGACTATAAAGATACCAGGCGTTTCCCCCTGGAA
GCTCCCTCGTGCGCTCTCCTGTTCCGACCCTGCCGCTTACCGGATACCTGTCCGCCTTTCTCCCTTCGGG
AAGCGTGGCGCTTTCTCATAGCTCACGCTGTAGGTATCTCAGTTCGGTGTAGGTCGTTCGCTCCAAGCTG
GGCTGTGTGCACGAACCCCCCGTTCAGCCCGACCGCTGCGCCTTATCCGGTAACTATCGTCTTGAGTCCA
ACCCGGTAAGACACGACTTATCGCCACTGGCAGCAGCCACTGGTAACAGGATTAGCAGAGCGAGGTATGT
AGGCGGTGCTACAGAGTTCTTGAAGTGGTGGCCTAACTACGGCTACACTAGAAGAACAGTATTTGGTATC
TGCGCTCTGCTGAAGCCAGTTACCTTCGGAAAAAGAGTTGGTAGCTCTTGATCCGGCAAACAAACCACCG
CTGGTAGCGGTGGTTTTTTTGTTTGCAAGCAGCAGATTACGCGCAGAAAAAAAGGATCTCAAGAAGATCC
TTTGATCTTTTCTACGGGGTCTGACGCTCAGTGGAACGAAAACTCACGTTAAGGGATTTTGGTCATGAGA
TTATCAAAAAGGATCTTCACCTAGATCCTTTTAAATTAAAAATGAAGTTTTAAATCAATCTAAAGTATAT
ATGAGTAAACTTGGTCTGACAGTTACCAATGCTTAATCAGTGAGGCACCTATCTCAGCGATCTGTCTATT
TCGTTCATCCATAGTTGCCTGACTCCCCGTCGTGTAGATAACTACGATACGGGAGGGCTTACCATCTGGC
CCCAGTGCTGCAATGATACCGCGAGACCCACGCTCACCGGCTCCAGATTTATCAGCAATAAACCAGCCAG
CCGGAAGGGCCGAGCGCAGAAGTGGTCCTGCAACTTTATCCGCCTCCATCCAGTCTATTAATTGTTGCCG
GGAAGCTAGAGTAAGTAGTTCGCCAGTTAATAGTTTGCGCAACGTTGTTGCCATTGCTACAGGCATCGTG
GTGTCACGCTCGTCGTTTGGTATGGCTTCATTCAGCTCCGGTTCCCAACGATCAAGGCGAGTTACATGAT
CCCCCATGTTGTGCAAAAAAGCGGTTAGCTCCTTCGGTCCTCCGATCGTTGTCAGAAGTAAGTTGGCCGC
AGTGTTATCACTCATGGTTATGGCAGCACTGCATAATTCTCTTACTGTCATGCCATCCGTAAGATGCTTT
TCTGTGACTGGTGAGTACTCAACCAAGTCATTCTGAGAATAGTGTATGCGGCGACCGAGTTGCTCTTGCC
CGGCGTCAATACGGGATAATACCGCGCCACATAGCAGAACTTTAAAAGTGCTCATCATTGGAAAACGTTC
TTCGGGGCGAAAACTCTCAAGGATCTTACCGCTGTTGAGATCCAGTTCGATGTAACCCACTCGTGCACCC
AACTGATCTTCAGCATCTTTTACTTTCACCAGCGTTTCTGGGTGAGCAAAAACAGGAAGGCAAAATGCCG
CAAAAAAGGGAATAAGGGCGACACGGAAATGTTGAATACTCATACTCTTCCTTTTTCAATATTATTGAAG
CATTTATCAGGGTTATTGTCTCATGAGCGGATACATATTTGAATGTATTTAGAAAAATAAACAAATAGGG
GTTCCGCGCACATTTCCCCGAAAAGTGCCACCTGG
